>Addgene plasmid #52356 | FUW-Mbd3 | depositor full sequence | sequence record 81538 | FUW-Mbd3 sequence 10085 bps
GTCGACGGATCGGGAGATCTCCCGATCCCCTATGGTGCACTCTCAGTACAATCTGCTCTGATGCCGCATA
GTTAAGCCAGTATCTGCTCCCTGCTTGTGTGTTGGAGGTCGCTGAGTAGTGCGCGAGCAAAATTTAAGCT
ACAACAAGGCAAGGCTTGACCGACAATTGCATGAAGAATCTGCTTAGGGTTAGGCGTTTTGCGCTGCTTC
GCGATGTACGGGCCAGATATACGCGTTGACATTGATTATTGACTAGTTATTAATAGTAATCAATTACGGG
GTCATTAGTTCATAGCCCATATATGGAGTTCCGCGTTACATAACTTACGGTAAATGGCCCGCCTGGCTGA
CCGCCCAACGACCCCCGCCCATTGACGTCAATAATGACGTATGTTCCCATAGTAACGCCAATAGGGACTT
TCCATTGACGTCAATGGGTGGAGTATTTACGGTAAACTGCCCACTTGGCAGTACATCAAGTGTATCATAT
GCCAAGTACGCCCCCTATTGACGTCAATGACGGTAAATGGCCCGCCTGGCATTATGCCCAGTACATGACC
TTATGGGACTTTCCTACTTGGCAGTACATCTACGTATTAGTCATCGCTATTACCATGGTGATGCGGTTTT
GGCAGTACATCAATGGGCGTGGATAGCGGTTTGACTCACGGGGATTTCCAAGTCTCCACCCCATTGACGT
CAATGGGAGTTTGTTTTGGCACCAAAATCAACGGGACTTTCCAAAATGTCGTAACAACTCCGCCCCATTG
ACGCAAATGGGCGGTAGGCGTGTACGGTGGGAGGTCTATATAAGCAGCGCGTTTTGCCTGTACTGGGTCT
CTCTGGTTAGACCAGATCTGAGCCTGGGAGCTCTCTGGCTAACTAGGGAACCCACTGCTTAAGCCTCAAT
AAAGCTTGCCTTGAGTGCTTCAAGTAGTGTGTGCCCGTCTGTTGTGTGACTCTGGTAACTAGAGATCCCT
CAGACCCTTTTAGTCAGTGTGGAAAATCTCTAGCAGTGGCGCCCGAACAGGGACTTGAAAGCGAAAGGGA
AACCAGAGGAGCTCTCTCGACGCAGGACTCGGCTTGCTGAAGCGCGCACGGCAAGAGGCGAGGGGCGGCG
ACTGGTGAGTACGCCAAAAATTTTGACTAGCGGAGGCTAGAAGGAGAGAGATGGGTGCGAGAGCGTCAGT
ATTAAGCGGGGGAGAATTAGATCGCGATGGGAAAAAATTCGGTTAAGGCCAGGGGGAAAGAAAAAATATA
AATTAAAACATATAGTATGGGCAAGCAGGGAGCTAGAACGATTCGCAGTTAATCCTGGCCTGTTAGAAAC
ATCAGAAGGCTGTAGACAAATACTGGGACAGCTACAACCATCCCTTCAGACAGGATCAGAAGAACTTAGA
TCATTATATAATACAGTAGCAACCCTCTATTGTGTGCATCAAAGGATAGAGATAAAAGACACCAAGGAAG
CTTTAGACAAGATAGAGGAAGAGCAAAACAAAAGTAAGACCACCGCACAGCAAGCGGCCGCTGATCTTCA
GACCTGGAGGAGGAGATATGAGGGACAATTGGAGAAGTGAATTATATAAATATAAAGTAGTAAAAATTGA
ACCATTAGGAGTAGCACCCACCAAGGCAAAGAGAAGAGTGGTGCAGAGAGAAAAAAGAGCAGTGGGAATA
GGAGCTTTGTTCCTTGGGTTCTTGGGAGCAGCAGGAAGCACTATGGGCGCAGCGTCAATGACGCTGACGG
TACAGGCCAGACAATTATTGTCTGGTATAGTGCAGCAGCAGAACAATTTGCTGAGGGCTATTGAGGCGCA
ACAGCATCTGTTGCAACTCACAGTCTGGGGCATCAAGCAGCTCCAGGCAAGAATCCTGGCTGTGGAAAGA
TACCTAAAGGATCAACAGCTCCTGGGGATTTGGGGTTGCTCTGGAAAACTCATTTGCACCACTGCTGTGC
CTTGGAATGCTAGTTGGAGTAATAAATCTCTGGAACAGATTTGGAATCACACGACCTGGATGGAGTGGGA
CAGAGAAATTAACAATTACACAAGCTTAATACACTCCTTAATTGAAGAATCGCAAAACCAGCAAGAAAAG
AATGAACAAGAATTATTGGAATTAGATAAATGGGCAAGTTTGTGGAATTGGTTTAACATAACAAATTGGC
TGTGGTATATAAAATTATTCATAATGATAGTAGGAGGCTTGGTAGGTTTAAGAATAGTTTTTGCTGTACT
TTCTATAGTGAATAGAGTTAGGCAGGGATATTCACCATTATCGTTTCAGACCCACCTCCCAACCCCGAGG
GGACCCGACAGGCCCGAAGGAATAGAAGAAGAAGGTGGAGAGAGAGACAGAGACAGATCCATTCGATTAG
TGAACGGATCGGCACTGCGTGCGCCAATTCTGCAGACAAATGGCAGTATTCATCCACAATTTTAAAAGAA
AAGGGGGGATTGGGGGGTACAGTGCAGGGGAAAGAATAGTAGACATAATAGCAACAGACATACAAACTAA
AGAATTACAAAAACAAATTACAAAAATTCAAAATTTTCGGGTTTATTACAGGGACAGCAGAGATCCAGTT
TGGTTAATTAACCCGTGTCGGCTCCAGATCTGGCCTCCGCGCCGGGTTTTGGCGCCTCCCGCGGGCGCCC
CCCTCCTCACGGCGAGCGCTGCCACGTCAGACGAAGGGCGCAGCGAGCGTCCTGATCCTTCCGCCCGGAC
GCTCAGGACAGCGGCCCGCTGCTCATAAGACTCGGCCTTAGAACCCCAGTATCAGCAGAAGGACATTTTA
GGACGGGACTTGGGTGACTCTAGGGCACTGGTTTTCTTTCCAGAGAGCGGAACAGGCGAGGAAAAGTAGT
CCCTTCTCGGCGATTCTGCGGAGGGATCTCCGTGGGGCGGTGAACGCCGATGATTATATAAGGACGCGCC
GGGTGTGGCACAGCTAGTTCCGTCGCAGCCGGGATTTGGGTCGCGGTTCTTGTTTGTGGATCGCTGTGAT
CGTCACTTGGTGAGTAGCGGGCTGCTGGGCTGGCCGGGGCTTTCGTGGCCGCCGGGCCGCTCGGTGGGAC
GGAAGCGTGTGGAGAGACCGCCAAGGGCTGTAGTCTGGGTCCGCGAGCAAGGTTGCCCTGAACTGGGGGT
TGGGGGGAGCGCAGCAAAATGGCGGCTGTTCCCGAGTCTTGAATGGAAGACGCTTGTGAGGCGGGCTGTG
AGGTCGTTGAAACAAGGTGGGGGGCATGGTGGGCGGCAAGAACCCAAGGTCTTGAGGCCTTCGCTAATGC
GGGAAAGCTCTTATTCGGGTGAGATGGGCTGGGGCACCATCTGGGGACCCTGACGTGAAGTTTGTCACTG
ACTGGAGAACTCGGTTTGTCGTCTGTTGCGGGGGCGGCAGTTATGGCGGTGCCGTTGGGCAGTGCACCCG
TACCTTTGGGAGCGCGCGCCCTCGTCGTGTCGTGACGTCACCCGTTCTGTTGGCTTATAATGCAGGGTGG
GGCCACCTGCCGGTAGGTGTGCGGTAGGCTTTTCTCCGTCGCAGGACGCAGGGTTCGGGCCTAGGGTAGG
CTCTCCTGAATCGACAGGCGCCGGACCTCTGGTGAGGGGAGGGATAAGTGAGGCGTCAGTTTCTTTGGTC
GGTTTTATGTACCTATCTTCTTAAGTAGCTGAAGCTCCGGTTTTGAACTATGCGCTCGGGGTTGGCGAGT
GTGTTTTGTGAAGTTTTTTAGGCACCTTTTGAAATGTAATCATTTGGGTCAATATGTAATTTTCAGTGTT
AGACTAGTAAATTGTCCGCTAAATTCTGGCCGTTTTTGGCTTTTTTGTTAGACGAAGCTTGGGCTGCAGG
TCGACTCTAGAGGATCCAGTTAACCTCGAGGGCGCGCCGAATTCATGGAGCGGAAGAGGTGGGAGTGCCC
GGCGCTCCCGCAGGGCTGGGAAAGGGAAGAAGTGCCCAGGAGGTCGGGGCTGTCGGCCGGCCACAGGGAT
GTCTTTTACTATAGCCCCAGCGGGAAGAAGTTCCGCAGCAAGCCACAACTGGCACGTTACCTGGGCGGAT
CCATGGACCTCAGCACCTTCGACTTCCGCACCGGAAAGATGTTGATGAACAAGATGAATAAGAGTCGCCA
GCGTGTGCGCTATGATTCTTCCAACCAGGTCAAGGGCAAGCCTGACCTGAACACCGCGCTGCCTGTACGG
CAGACTGCATCCATCTTCAAGCAACCGGTGACCAAGATCACCAACCACCCCAGCAACAAGGTCAAGAGCG
ACCCGCAGAAGGCAGTGGACCAGCCGAGGCAGCTTTTCTGGGAGAAGAAGCTAAGTGGATTGAGTGCCTT
TGACATTGCAGAAGAACTGGTCAGGACCATGGACTTGCCCAAGGGCCTGCAGGGAGTGGGCCCTGGCTGT
ACAGATGAGACGCTGCTGTCAGCCATTGCGAGTGCTCTACACACCAGCACCCTGCCCATTACAGGCCAGC
TCTCTGCAGCCGTGGAGAAGAACCCTGGTGTGTGGCTGAACACTGCACAGCCACTGTGCAAAGCCTTCAT
GGTGACAGATGACGACATCAGGAAGCAGGAGGAGCTGGTACAGCAGGTACGGAAGCGCCTGGAGGAGGCA
CTGATGGCCGACATGCTAGCTCATGTGGAGGAGCTTGCCCGAGACGGGGAGGCACCACTGGACAAGGCCT
GTGCAGAGGAGGAAGAGGAGGAGGAAGAGGAGGAGGAAGAGCCGGAGCCAGAGCGAGTGTAGGAATTCGA
TATCAAGCTTATCGATAATCAACCTCTGGATTACAAAATTTGTGAAAGATTGACTGGTATTCTTAACTAT
GTTGCTCCTTTTACGCTATGTGGATACGCTGCTTTAATGCCTTTGTATCATGCTATTGCTTCCCGTATGG
CTTTCATTTTCTCCTCCTTGTATAAATCCTGGTTGCTGTCTCTTTATGAGGAGTTGTGGCCCGTTGTCAG
GCAACGTGGCGTGGTGTGCACTGTGTTTGCTGACGCAACCCCCACTGGTTGGGGCATTGCCACCACCTGT
CAGCTCCTTTCCGGGACTTTCGCTTTCCCCCTCCCTATTGCCACGGCGGAACTCATCGCCGCCTGCCTTG
CCCGCTGCTGGACAGGGGCTCGGCTGTTGGGCACTGACAATTCCGTGGTGTTGTCGGGGAAATCATCGTC
CTTTCCTTGGCTGCTCGCCTGTGTTGCCACCTGGATTCTGCGCGGGACGTCCTTCTGCTACGTCCCTTCG
GCCCTCAATCCAGCGGACCTTCCTTCCCGCGGCCTGCTGCCGGCTCTGCGGCCTCTTCCGCGTCTTCGCC
TTCGCCCTCAGACGAGTCGGATCTCCCTTTGGGCCGCCTCCCCGCATCGATACCGTCGACCTCGAGACCT
AGAAAAACATGGAGCAATCACAAGTAGCAATACAGCAGCTACCAATGCTGATTGTGCCTGGCTAGAAGCA
CAAGAGGAGGAGGAGGTGGGTTTTCCAGTCACACCTCAGGTACCTTTAAGACCAATGACTTACAAGGCAG
CTGTAGATCTTAGCCACTTTTTAAAAGAAAAGGGGGGACTGGAAGGGCTAATTCACTCCCAACGAAGACA
AGATATCCTTGATCTGTGGATCTACCACACACAAGGCTACTTCCCTGATTGGCAGAACTACACACCAGGG
CCAGGGATCAGATATCCACTGACCTTTGGATGGTGCTACAAGCTAGTACCAGTTGAGCAAGAGAAGGTAG
AAGAAGCCAATGAAGGAGAGAACACCCGCTTGTTACACCCTGTGAGCCTGCATGGGATGGATGACCCGGA
GAGAGAAGTATTAGAGTGGAGGTTTGACAGCCGCCTAGCATTTCATCACATGGCCCGAGAGCTGCATCCG
GACTGTACTGGGTCTCTCTGGTTAGACCAGATCTGAGCCTGGGAGCTCTCTGGCTAACTAGGGAACCCAC
TGCTTAAGCCTCAATAAAGCTTGCCTTGAGTGCTTCAAGTAGTGTGTGCCCGTCTGTTGTGTGACTCTGG
TAACTAGAGATCCCTCAGACCCTTTTAGTCAGTGTGGAAAATCTCTAGCAGGGCCCGTTTAAACCCGCTG
ATCAGCCTCGACTGTGCCTTCTAGTTGCCAGCCATCTGTTGTTTGCCCCTCCCCCGTGCCTTCCTTGACC
CTGGAAGGTGCCACTCCCACTGTCCTTTCCTAATAAAATGAGGAAATTGCATCGCATTGTCTGAGTAGGT
GTCATTCTATTCTGGGGGGTGGGGTGGGGCAGGACAGCAAGGGGGAGGATTGGGAAGACAATAGCAGGCA
TGCTGGGGATGCGGTGGGCTCTATGGCTTCTGAGGCGGAAAGAACCAGCTGGGGCTCTAGGGGGTATCCC
C
[124 nt withheld, positions 6372-6495]
C
[91 nt withheld, positions 6497-6587]
A
[49 nt withheld, positions 6589-6637]
CCTTTGACGTTGGAGTCCACGTTCTTT
[37 nt withheld, positions 6665-6701]
ACCCTATCTCGGTCTATTCTTTTGATTTATAAGGGATTTTGCCGATTTCGGCCTATTGGTTAAAAAATGA
GCTGATTTAACAAAAATTTAACGCGAATTAATTCTGTGGAATGTGTGTCAGTTAGGGTGTGGAAAGTCCC
CAGGCTCCCCAGCAGGCAGAAGTATGCAAAGCATGCATCTCAATTAGTCAGCAACCAGGTGTGGAAAGTC
CCCAGGCTCCCCAGCAGGCAGAAGTATGCAAAGCATGCATCTCAATTAGTCAGCAACCATAGTCCCGCCC
CTAACTCCGCCCATCCCGCCCCTAACTCCGCCCAGTTCCGCCCATTCTCCGCCCCATGGCTGACTAATTT
TTTTTATTTATGCAGAGGCCGAGGCCGCCTCTGCCTCTGAGCTATTCCAGAAGTAGTGAGGAGGCTTTTT
TGGAGGCCTAGGCTTTTGCAAAAAGCTCCCGGGAGCTTGTATATCCATTTTCGGATCTGATCAGCACGTG
TTGACAATTAATCATCGGCATAGTATATCGGCATAGTATAATACGACAAGGTGAGGAACTAAACCATGGC
CAAGTTGACCAGTGCCGTTCCGGTGCTCACCGCGCGCGACGTCGCCGGAGCGGTCGAGTTCTGGACCGAC
CGGCTCGGGTTCTCCCGGGACTTCGTGGAGGACGACTTCGCCGGTGTGGTCCGGGACGACGTGACCCTGT
TCATCAGCGCGGTCCAGGACCAGGTGGTGCCGGACAACACCCTGGCCTGGGTGTGGGTGCGCGGCCTGGA
CGAGCTGTACGCCGAGTGGTCGGAGGTCGTGTCCACGAACTTCCGGGACGCCTCCGGGCCGGCCATGACC
GAGATCGGCGAGCAGCCGTGGGGGCGGGAGTTCGCCCTGCGCGACCCGGCCGGCAACTGCGTGCACTTCG
TGGCCGAGGAGCAGGACTGACACGTGCTACGAGATTTCGATTCCACCGCCGCCTTCTATGAAAGGTTGGG
CTTCGGAATCGTTTTCCGGGACGCCGGCTGGATGATCCTCCAGCGCGGGGATCTCATGCTGGAGTTCTTC
GCCCACCCCAACTTGTTTATTGCAGCTTATAATGGTTACAAATAAAGCAATAGCATCACAAATTTCACAA
ATAAAGCATTTTTTTCACTGCATTCTAGTTGTGGTTTGTCCAAACTCATCAATGTATCTTATCATGTCTG
TATACCGTCGACCTCTAGCTAGAGCTTGGCGTAATCATGGTCATAGCTGTTTCCTGTGTGAAATTGTTAT
CCGCTCACAATTCCACACAACATACGAGCCGGAAGCATAAAGTGTAAAGCCTGGGGTGCCTAATGAGTGA
GCTAACTCACATTAATTGCGTTGCGCTCACTGCCCGCTTTCCAGTCGGGAAACCTGTCGTGCCAGCTGCA
TTAATGAATCGGCCAACGCGCGGGGAGAGGCGGTTTGCGTATTGGGCGCTCTTCCGCTTCCTCGCTCACT
GACTCGCTGCGCTCGGTCGTTCGGCTGCGGCGAGCGGTATCAGCTCACTCAAAGGCGGTAATACGGTTAT
CCACAGAATCAGGGGATAACGCAGGAAAGAACATGTGAGCAAAAGGCCAGCAAAAGGCCAGGAACCGTAA
AAAGGCCGCGTTGCTGGCGTTTTTCCATAGGCTCCGCCCCCCTGACGAGCATCACAAAAATCGACGCTCA
AGTCAGAGGTGGCGAAACCCGACAGGACTATAAAGATACCAGGCGTTTCCCCCTGGAAGCTCCCTCGTGC
GCTCTCCTGTTCCGACCCTGCCGCTTACCGGATACCTGTCCGCCTTTCTCCCTTCGGGAAGCGTGGCGCT
TTCTCATAGCTCACGCTGTAGGTATCTCAGTTCGGTGTAGGTCGTTCGCTCCAAGCTGGGCTGTGTGCAC
GAACCCCCCGTTCAGCCCGACCGCTGCGCCTTATCCGGTAACTATCGTCTTGAGTCCAACCCGGTAAGAC
ACGACTTATCGCCACTGGCAGCAGCCACTGGTAACAGGATTAGCAGAGCGAGGTATGTAGGCGGTGCTAC
AGAGTTCTTGAAGTGGTGGCCTAACTACGGCTACACTAGAAGAACAGTATTTGGTATCTGCGCTCTGCTG
AAGCCAGTTACCTTCGGAAAAAGAGTTGGTAGCTCTTGATCCGGCAAACAAACCACCGCTGGTAGCGGTG
GTTTTTTTGTTTGCAAGCAGCAGATTACGCGCAGAAAAAAAGGATCTCAAGAAGATCCTTTGATCTTTTC
TACGGGGTCTGACGCTCAGTGGAACGAAAACTCACGTTAAGGGATTTTGGTCATGAGATTATCAAAAAGG
ATCTTCACCTAGATCCTTTTAAATTAAAAATGAAGTTTTAAATCAATCTAAAGTATATATGAGTAAACTT
GGTCTGACAGTTACCAATGCTTAATCAGTGAGGCACCTATCTCAGCGATCTGTCTATTTCGTTCATCCAT
AGTTGCCTGACTCCCCGTCGTGTAGATAACTACGATACGGGAGGGCTTACCATCTGGCCCCAGTGCTGCA
ATGATACCGCGAGACCCACGCTCACCGGCTCCAGATTTATCAGCAATAAACCAGCCAGCCGGAAGGGCCG
AGCGCAGAAGTGGTCCTGCAACTTTATCCGCCTCCATCCAGTCTATTAATTGTTGCCGGGAAGCTAGAGT
AAGTAGTTCGCCAGTTAATAGTTTGCGCAACGTTGTTGCCATTGCTACAGGCATCGTGGTGTCACGCTCG
TCGTTTGGTATGGCTTCATTCAGCTCCGGTTCCCAACGATCAAGGCGAGTTACATGATCCCCCATGTTGT
GCAAAAAAGCGGTTAGCTCCTTCGGTCCTCCGATCGTTGTCAGAAGTAAGTTGGCCGCAGTGTTATCACT
CATGGTTATGGCAGCACTGCATAATTCTCTTACTGTCATGCCATCCGTAAGATGCTTTTCTGTGACTGGT
GAGTACTCAACCAAGTCATTCTGAGAATAGTGTATGCGGCGACCGAGTTGCTCTTGCCCGGCGTCAATAC
GGGATAATACCGCGCCACATAGCAGAACTTTAAAAGTGCTCATCATTGGAAAACGTTCTTCGGGGCGAAA
ACTCTCAAGGATCTTACCGCTGTTGAGATCCAGTTCGATGTAACCCACTCGTGCACCCAACTGATCTTCA
GCATCTTTTACTTTCACCAGCGTTTCTGGGTGAGCAAAAACAGGAAGGCAAAATGCCGCAAAAAAGGGAA
TAAGGGCGACACGGAAATGTTGAATACTCATACTCTTCCTTTTTCAATATTATTGAAGCATTTATCAGGG
TTATTGTCTCATGAGCGGATACATATTTGAATGTATTTAGAAAAATAAACAAATAGGGGTTCCGCGCACA
TTTCCCCGAAAAGTGCCACCTGAC
Features (pLannotate 1.2.2; 31 found; start..end, strand, type, name):
     31..83      -  misc_feature   bom (fragment): basis of mobility region from pBR322
    238..617     +  enhancer       CMV enhancer: human cytomegalovirus immediate early enhancer
    618..817     +  promoter       CMV promoter: human cytomegalovirus (CMV) immediate early promoter
    835..1015    +  LTR            5' LTR (truncated): truncated 5' long terminal repeat (LTR) from HIV-1
   1062..1187    +  misc_feature   HIV-1 Ψ: packaging signal of human immunodeficiency virus type 1
   1171..1534    +  CDS            HIV-1 gag (fragment): gag protein from human immunodeficiency virus 1; gag
   1680..1913    +  misc_feature   RRE: The Rev response element (RRE) of HIV-1 allows for Rev-dependent mRNA export from the nucleus to the cytoplasm.
   2290..2390    +  CDS            Rev (fragment): human immunodeficiency virus 1 (HIV-1) Rev protein; rev; enhances nuclear export of unspliced and incompletely spliced viral mRNAs
   2440..2557    +  misc_feature   cPPT/CTS: central polypurine tract and central termination sequence of HIV-1
   2622..3833    +  promoter       UbC promoter: human ubiquitin C promoter
   3844..3867    -  misc_feature   MCS (fragment): pUC18/19 multiple cloning site
   3895..4749    +  CDS            Mbd3: MBD3_MOUSE - Experimental evidence at protein level: Swiss-Prot protein existence level 1. Acts as transcriptional repressor and plays a role in gene silencing. Does not bind DNA by itself. Binds to DNA with a preference for sites containing methylated CpG dinucleotides (in vitro). Binds to a lesser degree DNA containing unmethylated CpG dinucleotides (By similarity). Recruits histone deacetylases and DNA methyltransferases. From Mus musculus (Mouse).
   4751..4777    +  misc_feature   MCS (fragment): pBluescript multiple cloning site
   4777..5365    +  misc_feature   WPRE: woodchuck hepatitis virus posttranscriptional regulatory element
   5302..5883    +  CDS            nef (fragment): NEF_HV1H2 - Experimental evidence at protein level: Swiss-Prot protein existence level 1. Extracellular Nef protein targets CD4(+) T-lymphocytes for apoptosis by interacting with CXCR4 surface receptors. From Human immunodeficiency virus type 1 group M subtype B (isolate HXB2) (HIV-1).
   5890..6070    +  LTR            5' LTR (truncated): truncated 5' long terminal repeat (LTR) from HIV-1
   6102..6326    +  polyA_signal   bGH poly(A) signal: bovine growth hormone polyadenylation signal
   6330..6351    +  promoter       SV40 promoter (fragment): SV40 enhancer and early promoter
   6372..6800    +  rep_origin     f1 ori (sequence partly withheld): f1 bacteriophage origin of replication; arrow indicates direction of (+) strand synthesis
   6814..7143    +  promoter       SV40 promoter: SV40 enhancer and early promoter
   7191..7238    +  promoter       EM7 promoter: synthetic bacterial promoter&nbsp
   7257..7631    +  CDS            BleoR: antibiotic-binding protein; Sh ble from Streptoalloteichus hindustanus; confers resistance to bleomycin, phleomycin, and Zeocin™
   7641..7766    +  CDS            ble (fragment): BLE_KLEPN - Experimental evidence at protein level: Swiss-Prot protein existence level 1. Binding protein with a strong affinity to the bleomycin family of antibiotics. Binds to CL990; an antimitotic-antibiotic compound. From Klebsiella pneumoniae.
   7761..7882    +  polyA_signal   SV40 poly(A) signal: SV40 polyadenylation signal
   7955..7971    -  protein_bind   lac operator: The lac repressor binds to the lac operator to inhibit transcription in E. coli. This inhibition can be relieved by adding lactose or isopropyl-β-D-thiogalactopyranoside (IPTG). lac repressor encoded by lacI
   7979..8009    -  promoter       lac promoter: promoter for the E. coli lac operon
   8024..8045    -  protein_bind   CAP binding site: CAP binding activates transcription in the presence of cAMP. E. coli catabolite activator protein
   8058..8150    -  CDS            lacI (fragment): lac repressor; lacI; The lac repressor binds to the lac operator to inhibit transcription in E. coli. This inhibition can be relieved by adding lactose or isopropyl-β-D-thiogalactopyranoside (IPTG).
   8333..8921    -  rep_origin     ori: high-copy-number ColE1/pMB1/pBR322/pUC origin of replication
   9092..9952    -  CDS            AmpR: β-lactamase; bla; confers resistance to ampicillin, carbenicillin, and related antibiotics
   9953..10057   -  promoter       AmpR promoter: bla
