[The description below was written by a language model from this plasmid's Addgene catalogue record and pLannotate feature annotations shown in this document.]
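Description:
FUW-Mbd3 is a third-generation-style HIV-1 lentiviral transfer plasmid of about 10.1 kb, built on the FUW backbone, for constitutive expression of mouse Mbd3 in mammalian cells. In bacteria it is maintained through a high-copy ColE1/pUC-type origin and selected with ampicillin via the β-lactamase gene; an f1 phage origin is also present. Outside the viral genome, the backbone carries an SV40 promoter/EM7 promoter–driven bleomycin/Zeocin resistance cassette with an SV40 polyadenylation signal. Because it lies beyond the 3' LTR, this marker would not be transferred with the packaged virus.

The viral portion begins with a CMV enhancer/promoter fused to a truncated 5' LTR, an arrangement that drives genomic RNA production in packaging cells without Tat. It is followed by the Ψ packaging signal with a gag fragment, the Rev response element for nuclear export of unspliced RNA, and the cPPT/CTS, which improves transduction efficiency. The internal expression cassette uses the human ubiquitin C promoter to drive the Mbd3 coding sequence, which was inserted at an EcoRI site destroyed during cloning. No epitope tag or reporter is annotated. A WPRE downstream enhances transcript stability and expression, and the cassette ends in a truncated 3' LTR followed by a bGH polyadenylation signal.

Mbd3 encodes a methyl-CpG-binding domain family protein that acts as a transcriptional repressor and recruits histone deacetylases. The associated publication concerns reprogramming of somatic cells to pluripotency, so the vector is suited to stable Mbd3 overexpression or rescue in that setting. The depositor notes several sequence mismatches with the repository's quality-control data that are stated not to affect function.
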