Addgene plasmid #52356: FUW-Mbd3
Purpose: Lentiviral expression vector for constitutive expression of Mbd3
Depositing lab: Jacob Hanna. Depositing organization: Weizmann Institute of Science. Publication: Deterministic direct reprogramming of somatic cells to pluripotency. Rais Y, Zviran A, Geula S, Gafni O, Chomsky E, Viukov S, Mansour AA, Caspi I, Krupalnik V, Zerbib M, Maza I, Mor N, Baran D, Weinberger L, Jaitin DA, Lara-Astiaso D, Blecher-Gonen R, Shipony Z, Mukamel Z, Hagai T, Gilad S, Amann-Zalcenstein D, Tanay A, Amit I, Novershtern N, Hanna JH. Nature. 2013 Oct 3;502(7469):65-70. doi: 10.1038/nature12587. Epub 2013 Sep 18. PubMed 24048479.
Backbone
  Vector backbone: FUW
  Vector type: Mammalian Expression, Lentiviral
Growth in bacteria
  Bacterial resistance: Ampicillin, 100 μg/mL
  Growth temperature: 37°C
  Growth strain: Stbl3
  Copy number: High Copy
Gene/Insert
  Gene/Insert name: Mbd3
  Species: M. musculus (mouse)
  GenBank ID: 17192
  Entrez Gene: Mbd3
  Promoter: Ubiquitin
  Cloning method: Restriction Enzyme; 5′ cloning site EcoR1 (destroyed during cloning); 3′ cloning site EcoR1 (destroyed during cloning)
  Sequencing primers: 5′ GGGGACGGCTGCCTTCGGGG
Terms and licenses: Academic/Nonprofit Terms; Industry Terms: Not Available to Industry
Depositor comments: Please note that there are several mismatches in between Addgene's quality control and the depositor's sequence. The mismatches do NOT affect plasmid function.
How to cite: FUW-Mbd3 was a gift from Jacob Hanna (Addgene plasmid # 52356 ; http://n2t.net/addgene:52356 ; RRID:Addgene_52356)
