>Addgene plasmid #52356 | FUW-Mbd3 | addgene partial sequence | sequence record 84457 | WPRE-R 5'-CATAGCGTAAAAGGAGCAACA-3'
TTTTGTAATCCAGAGGTTGATTATCGATAAGCTTGATATCGAATTCGCCCTTCTACACTCGCTCTGGCTC
CGGCTCTTCCTCCTCCTCTTCCTCCTCCTCTTCCTCCTCTGCACAGGCCTTGTCCAGTGGTGCCTCCCCG
TCTCGGGCAAGCTCCTCCACATGAGCTAGCATGTCGGCCATCAGTGCCTCCTCCAGGCGCTTCCGTACCT
GCTGTACCAGCTCCTCCTGCTTCCTGATGTCGTCATCTGTCACCATGAAGGCTTTGCACAGTGGCTGTGC
AGTGTTCAGCCACACACCAGGGTTCTTCTCCACGGCTGCAGAGAGCTGGCCTGTAATGGGCAGGGTGCTG
GTGTGTAGAGCACTCGCAATGGCTGACAGCAGCGTCTCATCTGTACAGCCAGGGCCCACTCCCTGCAGGC
CCTTGGGCAAGTCCATGGTCCTGACCAGTTCTTCTGCAATGTCAAAGGCACTCAATCCACTTAGCTTCTT
CTCCCAGAAAAGCTGCCTCGGCTGGTCCACTGCCTTCTGCGGGTCGCTCTTGACCTTGTTGCTGGGGTGG
TTGGTGATCTTGGTCACCGGTTGCTTGAAGATGGATGCAGTCTGCCGTACAGGCAGCGCGGTGTTCAGGT
CAGGCTTGCCCTTGACCTGGTTGGAAGAATCATAGCGCACACGCTGGCGACTCTTATTCATCTTGTTCAT
CAACATCTTTCCGGTGCGGAAGTCGAAGGTGCTGAGGTCCATGGATCCGCCCAGGTAACGTGCCAGTTGT
GGCTTGCTGCGGAACTTCTTCCCGCTGGGGCTATAGTAAAAGACATCCCTGTGGCCGGCCGACAGCCCCG
ACCTCCTGGGCACTTCTTCCCTTTCCCAGCCCTGCGGGAGCGCCGGGCACTCCCACCTCTTCC
