>Addgene plasmid #52356 | FUW-Mbd3 | addgene partial sequence | sequence record 84769 | hUBCpro-F 5'-TGAAGCTCCGGTTTTGAACT-3'
GGCACCTTTTGAAATGTAATCATTTGGGTCAATATGTAATTTTCAGTGTTAGACTAGTAAATTGTCCGCT
AAATTCTGGCCGTTTTTGGCTTTTTTGTTAGACGAAGCTTGGGCCCGGGAATTCGCCCTTATGGAGCGGA
AGAGGTGGGAGTGCCCGGCGCTCCCGCAGGGCTGGGAAAGGGAAGAAGTGCCCAGGAGGTCGGGGCTGTC
GGCCGGCCACAGGGATGTCTTTTACTATAGCCCCAGCGGGAAGAAGTTCCGCAGCAAGCCACAACTGGCA
CGTTACCTGGGCGGATCCATGGACCTCAGCACCTTCGACTTCCGCACCGGAAAGATGTTGATGAACAAGA
TGAATAAGAGTCGCCAGCGTGTGCGCTATGATTCTTCCAACCAGGTCAAGGGCAAGCCTGACCTGAACAC
CGCGCTGCCTGTACGGCAGACTGCATCCATCTTCAAGCAACCGGTGACCAAGATCACCAACCACCCCAGC
AACAAGGTCAAGAGCGACCCGCAGAAGGCAGTGGACCAGCCGAGGCAGCTTTTCTGGGAGAAGAAGCTAA
GTGGATTGAGTGCCTTTGACATTGCAGAAGAACTGGTCAGGACCATGGACTTGCCCAAGGGCCTGCAGGG
AGTGGGCCCTGGCTGTACAGATGAGACGCTGCTGTCAGCCATTGCGAGTGCTCTACACACCAGCACCCTG
CCCATTACAGGCCAGCTCTCTGCAGCCGTGGAGAAGAACCCTGGTGTGTGGCTGAACACTGCACAGCCAC
TGTGCAAAGCCTTCATGGTGACAGATGACGACATCAGGAAGCAGGAGGAGCTGGTACAGCAGGTACGGAA
GCGCCTGGAGGAGGCACTGATGGCCGACATGCTAGCTCATGTGGAGGAGCTTGCCCGAGACGGGGAGGCA
CCACTGG
